>Addgene plasmid #44358 | pFIN-RK-GFP-WPRE | depositor full sequence | sequence record 60399 | pFIN-RK-GFP-WPRE sequence 9784 bps
GTGGCCCGAGAGCTGCATCCGGAGTATCTAGATGGAGTTCCGCGTTACATAACTTACGGTAAATGGCCCG
CCTGGCTGACCGCCCAACGACCCCCGCCCATTGACGTCAATAATGACTGATGTTCCCATAGTAACGCCAA
TAGGGACTTTCCATTGACGCTAATGGGAGTTTGTTTTGGCACCAAAATCAACGGGACTTTCCAAAATGTC
GTAATAACCCCGCCCCGTTGACGCAAATGGGCGGTAGGCGTGTACTCTAGAAGGTCTATATAAGCAGAGC
TCGTTTAGTGAACCGTTTATACTACTTATCTGGTCTCTCTGGTTAGACCAGATCTGAGCCTGGGAGCTCT
CTGGCTAACTAGGGAACCCACTGCTTAAGCCTCAATAAAGCTTGCCTTGAGTGCTCAAAGTAGTGTGTGC
CCGTCTGTTGTGTGACTCTGGTAACTAGAGATCCCTCAGACCCTTTTAGTCAGTGTGGAAAATCTCTAGC
AGTGGCGCCCGAACAGGGACTTGAAAGCGAAAGTAAAGCCAGAGGAGATCTCTCGACGCAGGACTCGGCT
TGCTGAAGCGCGCACGGCAAGAGGCGAGGGGCGGCGACTGGTGAGTACGCCAAAAATTTTGACTAGCGGA
GGCTAGAAGGAGAGAGATGGGTGCGAGAGCGTCGGTATTAAGCGGGGGAGAATTAGATAAATGGGAAAAA
ATTCGGTTAAGGCCAGGGGGAAAGAAACAATATAAACTAAAACATATAGTATGGGCAAGCAGGGAGCTAG
AACGATTCGCAGTTAATCCTGGCCTTTTAGAGACATCAGAAGGCTGTAGACAAATACTGGGACAGCTACA
ACCATCCCTTCAGACAGGATCAGAAGAACTTAGATCATTATATAATACAATAGCAGTCCTCTATTGTGTG
CATCAAAGGATAGATGTAAAAGACACCAAGGAAGCCTTAGATAAGATAGAGGAAGAGCAAAACAAAAGTA
AGAAAAAGGCACAGCAAGCAGCAGCTGACACAGGAAACAACAGCCAGGTCAGCCAAAATTACCCTATAGT
GCAGAACCTCCAGGGGCAAATGGTACATCAGGCCATATCACCTAGAACTTTAAATGCATGGGTAAAAGTA
GTAGAAGAGAAGGCTTTCAGCCCAGAAGTAATACCCATGTTTTCAGCATTATCAGAAGGAGCCACCCCAC
AAGATTTAAATACCATGCTAAACACAGTGGGGGGACATCAAGCAGCCATGCAAATGTTAAAAGAGACCAT
CAATGAGGAAGCTGCAGAATGGGATAGATTGCATCCAGTGCATGCAGGGCCTATTGCACCAGGCCAGATG
AGAGAACCAAGGGGAAGTGACATAGCAGGAACTACTAGCAAATTAAGAGAACAATTTGGAAATAATAAAA
CAATAATCTTTAAGCAATCCTCAGGAGGGGACCCAGAAATTGTAACGCACAGTTTTAATTGTGGAGGGGA
ATTTTTCTACTGTAATTCAACACAACTGTTTAATAGTACTTGGTTTAATAGTACTTGGAGTACTGAAGGG
TCAAATAACACTGAAGGAAGTGACACAATCACACTCCCATGCAGAATAAAACAATTTATAAACATGTGGC
AGGAAGTAGGAAAAGCAATGTATGCCCCTCCCATCAGTGGACAAATTAGATGTTCATCAAATATTACTGG
GCTGCTATTAACAAGAGATGGTGGTAATAACAACAATGGGTCCGAGATCTTCAGACCTGGAGGAGGCGAT
ATGAGGGACAATTGGAGAAGTGAATTATATAAATATAAAGTAGTAAAAATTGAACCATTAGGAGTAGCAC
CCACCAAGGCAAAGAGAAGAGTGGTGCAGAGAGAAAAAAGAGCAGTGGGAATAGGAGCTTTGTTCCTTGG
GTTCTTGGGAGCAGCAGGAAGCACTATGGGCGCACGGTCAATGACGCTGACGGTACAGGCCAGACAATTA
TTGTCTGATATAGTGCAGCAGCAGAACAATTTGCTGAGGGCTATTGAGGCGCAACAGCATCTGTTGCAAC
TCACAGTCTGGGGCATCAAACAGCTCCAGGCAAGAATCCTGGCTGTGGAAAGATACCTAAAGGATCAACA
GCTCCTGGGGATTTGGGGTTGCTCTGGAAAACTCATTTGCACCACTGCTGTGCCTTGGAATGCTAGTTGG
AGTAATAAATCTCTGGAACAGATTTGGAATAACATGACCTGGATGGAGTGGGACAGAGAAATTAACAATT
ACACAAGCTTAATACACTCCTTAATTGAAGAATCGCAAAACCAGCAAGAAAAGAATGAACAAGAATTATT
GGAATTAGATAAATGGGCTTGCGGCCGGAATTCACAAATGGCAGTATTCATCCACAATTTTAAAAGAAAA
GGGGGGATTGGGGGGTACAGTGCAGGGGAAAGAATAGTAGACATAATAGCAACAGACATACAAACTAAAG
AATTACAAAAACAAATTACAAAAATTCAAAATTTTCGGGTTTATTACAGGGACAGCAGAGATCCACTTTG
GGCGGCCGCTAGCATGCCTAGGTCGACCCGGGATCCGGGCCCCAGAAGCCTGGTGGTTGTTTGTCCTTCT
CAGGGGAAAAGTGAGGCGGCCCCTTGGAGGAAGGGGCCGGGCAGAATGATCTAATCGGATTCCAAGCAGC
TCAGGGGATTGTCTTTTTCTAGCACCTTCTTGCCACTCCTAAGCGTCCTCCGTGACCCCGGCTGGGATTT
AGCCTGGTGCTGTGTCAGCCCCGGTCTCCCAGGGGCTTCCCAGTGGTCCCCAGGAACCCTCGACAGGGCC
CGGTCTCTCTCGTCCAGCAAGGGCAGGGACGGGCCACAGGCCAAGGGCGGTACCGGTCGCCACCATGGTG
AGCAAGGGCGAGGAGCTGTTCACCGGGGTGGTGCCCATCCTGGTCGAGCTGGACGGCGACGTAAACGGCC
ACAAGTTCAGCGTGTCCGGCGAGGGCGAGGGCGATGCCACCTACGGCAAGCTGACCCTGAAGTTCATCTG
CACCACCGGCAAGCTGCCCGTGCCCTGGCCCACCCTCGTGACCACCCTGACCTACGGCGTGCAGTGCTTC
AGCCGCTACCCCGACCACATGAAGCAGCACGACTTCTTCAAGTCCGCCATGCCCGAAGGCTACGTCCAGG
AGCGCACCATCTTCTTCAAGGACGACGGCAACTACAAGACCCGCGCCGAGGTGAAGTTCGAGGGCGACAC
CCTGGTGAACCGCATCGAGCTGAAGGGCATCGACTTCAAGGAGGACGGCAACATCCTGGGGCACAAGCTG
GAGTACAACTACAACAGCCACAACGTCTATATCATGGCCGACAAGCAGAAGAACGGCATCAAGGTGAACT
TCAAGATCCGCCACAACATCGAGGACGGCAGCGTGCAGCTCGCCGACCACTACCAGCAGAACACCCCCAT
CGGCGACGGCCCCGTGCTGCTGCCCGACAACCACTACCTGAGCACCCAGTCCGCCCTGAGCAAAGACCCC
AACGAGAAGCGCGATCACATGGTCCTGCTGGAGTTCGTGACCGCCGCCGGGATCACTCTCGGCATGGACG
AGCTGTACAAGTAAAGCGGCCGCGACTCTAGAATTCGATATCAAGCTTATCGATAATCAACCTCTGGATT
ACAAAATTTGTGAAAGATTGACTGGTATTCTTAACTATGTTGCTCCTTTTACGCTATGTGGATACGCTGC
TTTAATGCCTTTGTATCATGCTATTGCTTCCCGTATGGCTTTCATTTTCTCCTCCTTGTATAAATCCTGG
TTGCTGTCTCTTTATGAGGAGTTGTGGCCCGTTGTCAGGCAACGTGGCGTGGTGTGCACTGTGTTTGCTG
ACGCAACCCCCACTGGTTGGGGCATTGCCACCACCTGTCAGCTCCTTTCCGGGACTTTCGCTTTCCCCCT
CCCTATTGCCACGGCGGAACTCATCGCCGCCTGCCTTGCCCGCTGCTGGACAGGGGCTCGGCTGTTGGGC
ACTGACAATTCCGTGGTGTTGTCGGGGAAATCATCGTCCTTTCCTTGGCTGCTCGCCTGTGTTGCCACCT
GGATTCTGCGCGGGACGTCCTTCTGCTACGTCCCTTCGGCCCTCAATCCAGCGGACCTTCCTTCCCGCGG
CCTGCTGCCGGCTCTGCGGCCTCTTCCGCGTCTTCGCCTTCGCCCTCAGACGAGTCGGATCTCCCTTTGG
GCCGCCTCCCCGCATCGATACCGTCGACCTCGAGACCTAGAAAAACATGGAGCAATCACAAGTAGCAATA
CAGCAGCTACCAATGCTGATTGTGCCTGGCTAGAAGCACAAGAGGAGGAGGAGGTGGGTTTTCCAGTCAC
ACCTCAGGTACCTTTAAGACCAATGACTTACAAGGCAGCTGTAGATCTTAGCCACTTTTTAAAAGAAAAG
GGGGGACTGGAAGGGCTAATTCACTCCCAGTTTCGAGTTGGCGCGCCTGGGAGCTCACGGGGACAGCCCC
CCCCAAAGCCCCCAGGGATGTAATTACGTCCCTCCCCCGCTAGGGGGCAGCAGCGAGCCGCCCGGGGCTC
CGCTCCGGTCCGGCGCTCCCCCCGCATCCCCGAGCCGGCAGCGTGCGGGGACAGCCCGGGCACGGGGAAG
GTGGCACGGGATCGCTTTCCTCTGAACGCTTCTCGCTGCTCTTTGAGCCTGCAGACACCTGGGGGATACG
GGGAAAAAGCTTTAGGCTGAAAGAGAGATTTAGAATGACAGGCGCGCCTGGGAGCTCACGGGGACAGCCC
CCCCCAAAGCCCCCAGGGATGTAATTACGTCCCTCCCCCGCTAGGGGGCAGCAGCGAGCCGCCCGGGGCT
CCGCTCCGGTCCGGCGCTCCCCCCGCATCCCCGAGCCGGCAGCGTGCGGGGACAGCCCGGGCACGGGGAA
GGTGGCACGGGATCGCTTTCCTCTGAACGCTTCTCGCTGCTCTTTGAGCCTGCAGACACCTGGGGGATAC
GGGGAAAAAGCTTTAGGCTGAAAGAGAGATTTAGAATGACAGGCGCGCCAACTCGAATTCATTGCAGACT
TTCACTGAAACGGGTCTCTCTGGTTAGACCAGATCTGAGCCTGGGAGCTCTCTGGCTAACTAGGGAACCC
ACTGCTTAAGCCTCAATAAAGCTCGACTGTGCCTTCTAGTTGCCAGCCATCTGTTGTTTGCCCCTCCCCC
GTGCCTTCCTTGACCCTGGAAGGTGCCACTCCCACTGTCCTTTCCTAATAAAATGAGGAAATTGCATCGC
ATTGTCTGAGTAGGTGTCATTCTATTCTGGGGGGTGGGGTGGGGCAGGACAGCAAGGGGGAGGATTGGGA
AGACAATAGCAGGCATGCTGGGGATGCGGTGGGCTCTATGGCTTCTGAGGCGGAAAGAACCAGCTGGGGC
TCTAGGGGGTATCCCC
[124 nt withheld, positions 5407-5530]
CGCCGGCTGTGCGGGAGAACGGAGTTCTATTATGACTCAAATCAGTCTCCCCAAGCATTCGGGGATCAGA
GTTTTTAAGGATAACTTAGTGTGTAGGGGGCCAGTGAGTTGGAGATGAAAGCGTAGGGAGTCGAAGGTGT
CCTTTTGCGCCGAGTCAGTTCCTGGGTGGGGGCCACAAGATCGGATGAGCCAGTTTATCAATCCGGGGGT
GCCAGCTGATCCATGGAGTGCAGGGTCTGCAAAATATCTCAAGCACTGATTGATCTTAGGTTTTACAATA
GTGATGTTACCCCAGGAACAATTTGGGGAAGGTCAGAATCTTGTAGCCTGTAGCTGCATGACTCCTAAAC
CATAATTTCTTTTTTGTTTTTTTTTTTTTATTTTTGAGACAGGGTCTCACTCTGTCACCTAGGCTGGAGT
GCAGTGGTGCAATCACAGCTCACTGCAGCCTCAACGTCGTAAGCTCAAGCGATCCTCCCACCTCAGCCTG
CCTGGTAGCTGAGACTACAAGCGACGCCCCAGTTAATTTTTGTATTTTTGGTAGAGGCAGCGTTTTGCCG
TGTGGCCCTGGCTGGTCTCGAACTCCTGGGCTCAAGTGATCCAGCCTCAGCCTCCCAAAGTGCTGGGACA
ACCGGGGCCAGTCACTGCACCTGGCCCTAAACCATAATTTCTAATCTTTTGGCTAATTTGTTAGTCCTAC
AAAGGCAGTCTAGTCCCCAGGCAAAAAGGGGGTTTGTTTCGGGAAAGGGCTGTTACTGTCTTTGTTTCAA
ACTATAAACTAAGTTCCTCCTAAACTTAGTTCGGCCTACACCCAGGAATGAACAAGGAGAGCTTGGAGGT
TAGAAGCACGATGGAATTGGTTAGGTCAGATCTCTTTCACTGTCTGAGTTATAATTTTGCAATGGTGGTT
CAAAGACTGCCCGCTTCTGACACCAGTCGCTGCATTAATGAATCGGCCAACGCGCGGGGAGAGGCGGTTT
GCGTATTGGCGCTCTTCCGCTTCCTCGCTCACTGACTCGCTGCGCTCGGTCGTTCGGCTGCGGCGAGCGG
TATCAGCTCACTCAAAGGCGGTAATACGGTTATCCACAGAATCAGGGGATAACGCAGGAAAGAACATGTG
AGCAAAAGGCCAGCAAAAGGCCAGGAACCGTAAAAAGGCCGCGTTGCTGGCGTTTTTCCATAGGCTCCGC
CCCCCTGACGAGCATCACAAAAATCGACGCTCAAGTCAGAGGTGGCGAAACCCGACAGGACTATAAAGAT
ACCAGGCGTTTCCCCCTGGAAGCTCCCTCGTGCGCTCTCCTGTTCCGACCCTGCCGCTTACCGGATACCT
GTCCGCCTTTCTCCCTTCGGGAAGCGTGGCGCTTTCTCAATGCTCACGCTGTAGGTATCTCAGTTCGGTG
TAGGTCGTTCGCTCCAAGCTGGGCTGTGTGCACGAACCCCCCGTTCAGCCCGACCGCTGCGCCTTATCCG
GTAACTATCGTCTTGAGTCCAACCCGGTAAGACACGACTTATCGCCACTGGCAGCAGCCACTGGTAACAG
GATTAGCAGAGCGAGGTATGTAGGCGGTGCTACAGAGTTCTTGAAGTGGTGGCCTAACTACGGCTACACT
AGAAGGACAGTATTTGGTATCTGCGCTCTGCTGAAGCCAGTTACCTTCGGAAAAAGAGTTGGTAGCTCTT
GATCCGGCAAACAAACCACCGCTGGTAGCGGTGGTTTTTTTGTTTGCAAGCAGCAGATTACGCGCAGAAA
AAAAGGATCTCAAGAAGATCCTTTGATCTTTTCTACGGGGTCTGACGCTCAGTGGAACGAAAACTCACGT
TAAGGGATTTTGGTCATGAGATTATCAAAAAGGATCTTCACCTAGATCCTTTTAAATTAAAAATGAAGTT
TTAAATCAATCTAAAGTATATATGAGTAAACTTGGTCTGACAGTTACCAATGCTTAATCAGTGAGGCACC
TATCTCAGCGATCTGTCTATTTCGTTCATCCATAGTTGCCTGACTCCCCGTCGTGTAGATAACTACGATA
CGGGAGGGCTTACCATCTGGCCCCAGTGCTGCAATGATACCGCGAGACCCACGCTCACCGGCTCCAGATT
TATCAGCAATAAACCAGCCAGCCGGAAGGGCCGAGCGCAGAAGTGGTCCTGCAACTTTATCCGCCTCCAT
CCAGTCTATTAATTGTTGCCGGGAAGCTAGAGTAAGTAGTTCGCCAGTTAATAGTTTGCGCAACGTTGTT
GCCATTGCTACAGGCATCGTGGTGTCACGCTCGTCGTTTGGTATGGCTTCATTCAGCTCCGGTTCCCAAC
GATCAAGGCGAGTTACATGATCCCCCATGTTGTGCAAAAAAGCGGTTAGCTCCTTCGGTCCTCCGATCGT
TGTCAGAAGTAAGTTGGCCGCAGTGTTATCACTCATGGTTATGGCAGCACTGCATAATTCTCTTACTGTC
ATGCCATCCGTAAGATGCTTTTCTGTGACTGGTGAGTACTCAACCAAGTCATTCTGAGAATAGTGTATGC
GGCGACCGAGTTGCTCTTGCCCGGCGTCAATACGGGATAATACCGCGCCACATAGCAGAACTTTAAAAGT
GCTCATCATTGGAAAACGTTCTTCGGGGCGAAAACTCTCAAGGATCTTACCGCTGTTGAGATCCAGTTCG
ATGTAACCCACTCGTGCACCCAACTGATCTTCAGCATCTTTTACTTTCACCAGCGTTTCTGGGTGAGCAA
AAACAGGAAGGCAAAATGCCGCAAAAAAGGGAATAAGGGCGACACGGAAATGTTGAATACTCATACTCTT
CCTTTTTCAATATTATTGAAGCATTTATCAGGGTTATTGTCTCATGAGCGGATACATATTTGAATGTATT
TAGAAAAATAAACAAATAGGGGTTCCGCGCACATTTCCCCGAAAAGTGCCACCTGACGTCTAAGAAACCA
TTATTATCATGACATTAACCTATAAAAATAGGCGTATCACGAGGCCCTTTCGTCTTCAAGAACTGCCTCG
CGCGTTTCGGTGATGACGGTGAAAACCTCTGACACATGCAGCTCCCGGAGACGGTCACAGCTTGTCTGTA
AGCGGATGCCGGGAGCAGACAAGCCCGTCAGGGCGCGTCAGCGGGTGTTGGCGGGTGTCGGGGCGCAGCC
ATGACCCAGTCACGTAGCGATAGCGGAGTGTACTGGCTTAACTATGCGGCATCAGAGCAGATTGTACTGA
GAGTGCACCATATGCGGTGTGAAATACCGCACAGATGCGTAAGGAGAAAATACCGCATCAGGCGCCATTC
GCCATTCAGGCTGCGCAACTGTTGGGAAGGGCGATCGGTGCGGGCCTCTTCGCTATTACGCCAGCGCGGG
GAGGCAGAGATTGCAGTAAGCTGAGATCGCAGCACTGCACTCCAGCCTGGGCGACAGAGTAAGACTCTGT
CTCAAAAATAAAATAAATAAATCAATCAGATATTCCAATCTTTTCCTTTATTTATTTATTTATTTTCTAT
TTTGGAAACACAGTCCTTCCTTATTCCAGAATTACACATATATTCTATTTTTCTTTATATGCTCCAGTTT
TTTTTAGACCTTCACCTGAAATGTGTGTATACAAAATCTAGGCCAGTCCAGCAGAGCCTAAAGGTAAAAA
ATAAAATAATAAAAAATAAATAAAATCTAGCTCACTCCTTCACATCAAAATGGAGATACAGCTGTTAGCA
TTAAATACCAAATAACCCATCTTGTCCTCAATAATTTTAAGCGCCTCTCTCCACCACATCTAACTCCTGT
CAAAGGCATGTGCCCCTTCCGGGCGCTCTGCTGTGCTGCCAACCAACTGGCATGTGGACTCTGCAGGGTC
CCTAACTGCCAAGCCCCACAGTGTGCCCTGAGGCTGCCCCTTCCTTCTAGCGGCTGCCCCCACTCGGCTT
TGCTTTCCCTAGTTTCAGTTACTTGCGTTCAGCCAAGGTCTGAAACTAGGTGCGCACAGAGCGGTAAGAC
TGCGAGAGAAAGAGACCAGCTTTACAGGGGGTTTATCACAGTGCACCCTGACAGTCGTCAGCCTCACAGG
GGGTTTATCACATTGCACCCTGACAGTCGTCAGCCTCACAGGGGGTTTATCACAGTGCACCCTTACAATC
ATTCCATTTGATTCACAATTTTTTTAGTCTCTACTGTGCCTAACTTGTAAGTTAAATTTGATCAGAGGTG
TGTTCCCAGAGGGGAAAACAGTATATACAGGGTTCAGTACTATCGCATTTCAGG
Features (pLannotate 1.2.2; 27 found; start..end, strand, type, name):
      1..26      +  LTR            3' LTR (fragment): 3' long terminal repeat (LTR) from HIV-1
     43..159     +  enhancer       CMV enhancer (fragment): human cytomegalovirus immediate early enhancer
    182..281     +  promoter       CMVd1 promoter: truncated human cytomegalovirus (CMV) immediate early promoter that yields slightly reduced expression relative to the full-length promoter
    312..491     +  LTR            5' LTR (truncated): truncated 5' long terminal repeat (LTR) from HIV-1
    539..663     +  misc_feature   HIV-1 Ψ: packaging signal of human immunodeficiency virus type 1
    647..1368    +  CDS            HIV-1 gag (fragment): gag protein from human immunodeficiency virus 1; gag
   1367..1603    +  CDS            env (fragment): ENV_HV1N5 - Experimental evidence at protein level: Swiss-Prot protein existence level 1. From Human immunodeficiency virus type 1 group M subtype B (isolate NY5) (HIV-1).
   1822..2158    +  ncRNA          RRE: Accession: RF00036 - HIV Rev response element
   2368..2485    +  misc_feature   cPPT/CTS: central polypurine tract and central termination sequence of HIV-1
   2865..3584    +  CDS            EGFP: the original enhanced GFP (Yang et al., 1996) mammalian codon-optimized
   3601..3625    +  misc_feature   MCS (fragment): pBluescript multiple cloning site
   3625..4213    +  misc_feature   WPRE: woodchuck hepatitis virus posttranscriptional regulatory element
   4183..4416    +  CDS            nef (fragment): NEF_HV1Z2 - Experimental evidence at protein level: Swiss-Prot protein existence level 1. Extracellular Nef protein targets CD4(+) T-lymphocytes for apoptosis by interacting with CXCR4 surface receptors. From Human immunodeficiency virus type 1 group M subtype D (isolate Z2/CDC-Z34) (HIV-1).
   4418..4439    +  LTR            3' LTR (ΔU3) (fragment): self-inactivating 3' long terminal repeat (LTR) from HIV-1
   5051..5111    +  ncRNA          mir-TAR: Accession: RF00250 - Trans-activation response element (TAR)
   5137..5361    +  polyA_signal   bGH poly(A) signal: bovine growth hormone polyadenylation signal
   5365..5386    +  promoter       SV40 promoter (fragment): SV40 enhancer and early promoter
   5407..5538    +  rep_origin     f1 ori (fragment) (sequence partly withheld): f1 bacteriophage origin of replication; arrow indicates direction of (+) strand synthesis
   5942..6130    +  CDS            EEF1AKMT2 (fragment): EFMT2_HUMAN - Also known as C10orf138, METTL10 From Homo sapiens (Human).
   6469..6519    -  CDS            lacI (fragment): lac repressor; lacI; The lac repressor binds to the lac operator to inhibit transcription in E. coli. This inhibition can be relieved by adding lactose or isopropyl-β-D-thiogalactopyranoside (IPTG).
   6705..7293    -  rep_origin     ori: high-copy-number ColE1/pMB1/pBR322/pUC origin of replication
   7464..8324    -  CDS            AmpR: β-lactamase; bla; confers resistance to ampicillin, carbenicillin, and related antibiotics
   8325..8429    -  promoter       AmpR promoter: bla
   8533..8572    +  CDS            rop (fragment): Rop protein, which maintains plasmids at low copy number; rop
   8674..8812    +  misc_feature   bom: basis of mobility region from pBR322
   8818..8885    -  CDS            lacZα (fragment): LacZα fragment of β-galactosidase; lacZ fragment
   8879..8962    -  CDS            CCDC28A-AS1 (fragment): GVQW2_HUMAN - Also known as GVQW2 Protein predicted: Swiss-Prot protein existence level 4. From Homo sapiens (Human).
