[The description below was written by a language model from this plasmid's Addgene catalogue record and pLannotate feature annotations shown in this document.]
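Description:
pFIN-RK-GFP-WPRE is an HIV-1-based, self-inactivating lentiviral transfer plasmid of 9,784 bp built on the pFIN backbone. pFIN derives from pTY by adding a cPPT-FLAP sequence upstream of the cloning site (giving pTYF). A doubled 250 bp chicken β-globin HS4 insulator core was then placed in the 3' LTR. In bacteria the plasmid is maintained at high copy from a ColE1/pUC-type origin and selected with ampicillin through the β-lactamase gene. The recorded growth strain is Stbl3, a strain commonly chosen to limit recombination between LTR repeats.

Viral genomic RNA is driven by a CMV enhancer and truncated CMV promoter fused to a truncated 5' LTR. This is followed by the Ψ packaging signal, partial gag and env sequences, the Rev response element and the cPPT/CTS, which together support packaging, nuclear export and nuclear import of the vector genome. The payload is a roughly 1 kb cassette in which the human rhodopsin kinase promoter (positions 2557-2853 in the record, just upstream of the reporter) drives EGFP. The WPRE sits downstream to enhance transcript stability and expression. A ΔU3 3' LTR fragment, a TAR element and a bGH polyadenylation signal follow. The unannotated stretch within the 3' LTR region is consistent with the insulator insertion described for the backbone.

The catalogue's gene link to MAPK14 appears to be an artefact of the shared "RK" alias, since the insert is a rhodopsin kinase promoter rather than a p38 coding sequence. Several short hits in the feature table (EEF1AKMT2, CCDC28A-AS1, lacI, rop and lacZα fragments) are probably backbone remnants or spurious matches. The associated publication concerns lentiviral vectors that target retinal photoreceptors and Müller cells, so this construct serves as a reporter for promoter-restricted expression in the retina.
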