Addgene plasmid #44358: pFIN-RK-GFP-WPRE
Depositing lab: Susan Semple-Rowland. Depositing organization: University of Florida. Publication: Expression characteristics of dual-promoter lentiviral vectors targeting retinal photoreceptors and Muller cells. Semple-Rowland SL, Coggin WE, Geesey M, Eccles KS, Abraham L, Pachigar K, Ludlow R, Khani SC, Smith WC. Mol Vis. 2010 May 27;16:916-34. PubMed 20517486.
Backbone
  Vector backbone: pTY
  Backbone manufacturer: LJ Chang
  Backbone size w/o insert (bp): 8760
  Total vector size (bp): 9784
  Modifications to backbone: Final pFIN backbone: Added cPPT-FLAP sequence upstream of MCS in pTY to create pTYF backbone (Coleman et al 2002 Physiol Genomics 12:221-228). Added 2x250 chicken β-globin HS4 core sequence into 3'LTR of pTYF backbone to create pFIN (Semple-Rowland et al 2007 Mol Vis 13:2001-2011).
  Vector type: Lentiviral
Growth in bacteria
  Bacterial resistance: Ampicillin, 100 μg/mL
  Growth temperature: 37°C
  Growth strain: Stbl3
  Copy number: High Copy
Gene/Insert
  Gene/Insert name: RK-GFP (alt name: human rhodopsin kinase promoter)
  Species: H. sapiens (human), Synthetic
  Insert size (bp): 1024
  Entrez Gene: MAPK14 (a.k.a. CSBP, CSBP1, CSBP2, CSPB1, EXIP, Mxi2, PRKM14, PRKM15, RK, SAPK2A, p38, p38ALPHA)
  Promoter: human rhodopsin kinase (pos 2557-2853)
  Cloning method: Unknown
  Sequencing primers: 5′ N/A; 3′ N/A
Resource information
  A portion of this plasmid was derived from a plasmid made by: The RK promoter was amplified from p150E1E2EG provided by Shahrokh C. Khani.
Terms and licenses: Academic/Nonprofit Terms; Industry Terms: Not Available to Industry
How to cite: pFIN-RK-GFP-WPRE was a gift from Susan Semple-Rowland (Addgene plasmid # 44358 ; http://n2t.net/addgene:44358 ; RRID:Addgene_44358)
