>Addgene plasmid #44358 | pFIN-RK-GFP-WPRE | addgene partial sequence | sequence record 63287 | EGFP_N
TCGAGGGTTCCTGGGGACCACTGGGAAGCCCCTGGGAGACCGGGGCTGACACAGCACCAGGCTAAATCCC
AGCCGGGGTCACGGAGGACGCTTAGGAGTGGCAAGAAGGTGCTAGAAAAAGACAATCCCCTGAGCTGCTT
GGAATCCGATTAGATCATTCTGCCCGGCCCCTTCCTCCAAGGGGCCGCCTCACTTTTCCCCTGAGAAGGA
CAAACAACCACCAGGCTTCTGGGGCCCGGATCCCGGGTCGACCTAGGCATGCTAGCGGCCGCCCAAAGTG
GATCTCTGCTGTCCCTGTAATAAACCCGAAAATTTTGAATTTTTGTAATTTGTTTTTGTAATTCTTTAGT
TTGTATGTCTGTTGCTATTATGTCTACTATTCTTTCCCCTGCACTGTACCCCCCAATCCCCCCTTTTCTT
TTAAAATTGTGGATGAATACTGCCATTTGTGAATTCCGGCCGCAAGCCCATTTATCTAATTCCAATAATT
CTTGTTCATTCTTTTCTTGCTGGTTTTGCGATTCTTCAATTAAGGAGTGTATTAAGCTTGTGTAATTGTT
AATTTCTCTGTCCCACTCCATCCAGGTCATGTTATTCCAAATCTGTTCCAGAGATTTATTACTCCAACTA
GCATTCCAAGGCACAGCAGTGGTGCAAATGAGTTTTCCAGAGCAACCCCAAATCCCCAGGAGCTGTTGAT
CCTTTAGGTATCTTTCCACAGCCAGGATTC
